>Addgene plasmid #211064 | pNLF1-C_DTL:1-730 | addgene full sequence | sequence record 425943 | Addgene NGS Result
TCAATATTGGCCATTAGCCATATTATTCATTGGTTATATAGCATAAATCAATATTGGCTATTGGCCATTG
CATACGTTGTATCTATATCATAATATGTACATTTATATTGGCTCATGTCCAATATGACCGCCATGTTGGC
ATTGATTATTGACTAGTTATTAATAGTAATCAATTACGGGGTCATTAGTTCATAGCCCATATATGGAGTT
CCGCGTTACATAACTTACGGTAAATGGCCCGCCTGGCTGACCGCCCAACGACCCCCGCCCATTGACGTCA
ATAATGACGTATGTTCCCATAGTAACGCCAATAGGGACTTTCCATTGACGTCAATGGGTGGAGTATTTAC
GGTAAACTGCCCACTTGGCAGTACATCAAGTGTATCATATGCCAAGTCCGCCCCCTATTGACGTCAATGA
CGGTAAATGGCCCGCCTGGCATTATGCCCAGTACATGACCTTACGGGACTTTCCTACTTGGCAGTACATC
TACGTATTAGTCATCGCTATTACCATGGTGATGCGGTTTTGGCAGTACACCAATGGGCGTGGATAGCGGT
TTGACTCACGGGGATTTCCAAGTCTCCACCCCATTGACGTCAATGGGAGTTTGTTTTGGCACCAAAATCA
ACGGGACTTTCCAAAATGTCGTAATAACCCCGCCCCGTTGACGCAAATGGGCGGTAGGCGTGTACGGTGG
GAGGTCTATATAAGCAGAGCTGGTTTAGTGAACCGTCAGATCACTAGAAGCTTTATTGCGGTAGTTTATC
ACAGTTAAATTGCTAACGCAGTCAGTGCTTCTGACACAACAGTCTCGAACTTAAGCTGCAGAAGTTGGTC
GTGAGGCACTGGGCAGGTAAGTATCAAGGTTACAAGACAGGTTTAAGGAGACCAATAGAAACTGGGCTTG
TCGAGACAGAGAAGACTCTTGCGTTTCTGATAGGCACCTATTGGTCTTACTGACATCCACTTTGCCTTTC
TCTCCACAGGTGTCCACTCCCAGTTCAATTACAGCTCTTAAGGCTAGAGTATTAATACGACTCACTATAG
GGCTAGCAAAGCGATCGCTTCCGAATTCGCCACCATGCTCTTCAATTCGGTGCTCCGCCAGCCCCAGCTT
GGCGTCCTGAGAAATGGATGGTCTTCACAATACCCTCTTCAATCCCTTCTGACTGGTTATCAGTGCAGTG
GTAATGATGAACACACTTCTTATGGAGAAACAGGAGTCCCAGTTCCTCCTTTTGGATGTACCTTCTCTTC
TGCTCCCAATATGGAACATGTACTAGCAGTTGCCAATGAAGAAGGCTTTGTTCGATTGTATAACACAGAA
TCACAAAGTTTCAGAAAGAAGTGCTTCAAAGAATGGATGGCTCACTGGAATGCCGTCTTTGACCTGGCCT
GGGTTCCTGGTGAACTTAAACTTGTTACAGCAGCAGGTGATCAAACAGCCAAATTTTGGGACGTAAAAGC
TGGTGAGCTGATTGGAACATGCAAAGGTCATCAATGCAGCCTCAAGTCAGTTGCCTTTTCTAAGTTTGAG
AAAGCTGTATTCTGTACGGGTGGAAGAGATGGCAACATTATGGTCTGGGATACCAGGTGCAACAAAAAAG
ATGGGTTTTATAGGCAAGTGAATCAAATCAGTGGAGCTCACAATACCTCAGACAAGCAAACCCCTTCAAA
ACCCAAGAAGAAACAGAATTCAAAAGGACTTGCTCCTTCTGTGGATTTCCAGCAAAGTGTTACTGTGGTC
CTCTTTCAAGACGAGAATACCTTAGTCTCAGCAGGAGCTGTGGATGGGATAATCAAAGTATGGGATTTAC
GTAAGAATTATACTGCTTATCGACAAGAACCCATAGCATCCAAGTCTTTCCTGTACCCAGGTAGCAGCAC
TCGAAAACTTGGATATTCAAGTCTGATTTTGGATTCCACTGGCTCTACTTTATTTGCTAATTGCACAGAC
GATAACATCTACATGTTTAATATGACTGGGTTGAAGACTTCTCCAGTGGCTATTTTCAATGGACACCAGA
ACTCTACCTTTTATGTAAAATCCAGCCTTAGTCCAGATGACCAGTTTTTAGTCAGTGGCTCAAGTGATGA
AGCTGCCTACATATGGAAGGTCTCCACACCCTGGCAACCTCCTACTGTGCTCCTGGGTCATTCTCAAGAG
GTCACGTCTGTGTGCTGGTGTCCATCTGACTTCACAAAGATTGCTACCTGTTCTGATGACAATACACTAA
AAATCTGGCGCTTGAATAGAGGCTTAGAGGAGAAACCAGGAGGTGATAAACTTTCCACGGTGGGTTGGGC
CTCTCAGAAGAAAAAAGAGTCAAGACCTGGCCTAGTAACAGTAACGAGTAGCCAGAGTACTCCTGCCAAA
GCCCCCAGGGCAAAGTGCAATCCATCCAATTCTTCCCCGTCATCCGCAGCTTGTGCCCCAAGCTGTGCTG
GAGACCTCCCTCTTCCTTCAAATACTCCTACGTTCTCTATTAAAACCTCTCCTGCCAAGGCCCGGTCTCC
CATCAACAGAAGAGGCTCTGTCTCCTCCGTCTCTCCCAAGCCACCTTCATCTTTCAAGATGTCGATTAGA
AACTGGGTGACCCGAACACCTTCCTCATCACCACCCATCACTCCACCTGCTTCGGAGACCAAGATCATGT
CTCCGAGAAAAGCCCTTATTCCTGTGAGCCAGAAGTCATCCCAAGCAGAGGCTTGCTCTGAGTCTAGAAA
TAGAGTAAAGAGGAGGCTAGACTCAAGCTGTCTGGAGAGTGTGAAACAAAAGTGTGTGAAGAGTTGTAAC
TGTGTGACTGAGCTTGATGGCCAAGTTGAAAATCTTCATTTGGATCTGTGCTGCCTTGCTGGTAACCAGG
AAGACCTTAGTAAGGACTCTCTAGGTCCTACCAAATCAAGCAAAATTGAAGGAGCTGGTACCAGTATCTC
AGAGCCTCCGTCTCCTATCAGTCCGTATGCTTCAGAAAGCTGTGGAACGCTACCTCTTCCTTTGAGACCT
TGTGGAGAAGGGTCTGAAATGGTAGGCAAAGAGAATAGTTCCCCAGAGAATAAAAACTGGTTGTTGGCCA
TGGCAGCCAAACGGAAGGCTGAGAATCCATCTCCACGAAGTCCGTCATCCCAGACACCCAATTCCAGGAG
ACAGAGCGGAAAGAAATTGCCAAGCCCGGTCACCATCACGCCCAGCTCCATGAGGAAAATCTGCACATAC
TTCCATAGAAAGTCCCAGGAGGACTTCTGTGGTCCTGAACACTCAACAGAGTTATCTAGATTTGGGCCCA
ATTCCTGCAGGCGAGCTCTCGGCTCGAGCGGCGTCTTCACACTCGAAGATTTCGTTGGGGACTGGCGACA
GACAGCCGGCTACAACCTGGACCAAGTCCTTGAACAGGGAGGTGTGTCCAGTTTGTTTCAGAATCTCGGG
GTGTCCGTAACTCCGATCCAAAGGATTGTCCTGAGCGGTGAAAATGGGCTGAAGATCGACATCCATGTCA
TCATCCCGTATGAAGGTCTGAGCGGCGACCAAATGGGCCAGATCGAAAAAATTTTTAAGGTGGTGTACCC
TGTGGATGATCATCACTTTAAGGTGATCCTGCACTATGGCACACTGGTAATCGACGGGGTTACGCCGAAC
ATGATCGACTATTTCGGACGGCCGTATGAAGGCATCGCCGTGTTCGACGGCAAAAAGATCACTGTAACAG
GGACCCTGTGGAACGGCAACAAAATTATCGACGAGCGCCTGATCAACCCCGACGGCTCCCTGCTGTTCCG
AGTAACCATCAACGGAGTGACCGGCTGGCGGCTGTGCGAACGCATTCTGGCGTAAGGCCGCGACTCTAGG
GCATGCAAGCTGATCCGGCTGCTAACAAAGCCCGAAAGGAAGCTGAGTTGGCTGCTGCCACCGCTGAGCA
ATAACTAGCATAACCCCTTGGGGCGGCCGCTTCGAGCAGACATGATAAGATACATTGATGAGTTTGGACA
AACCACAACTAGAATGCAGTGAAAAAAATGCTTTATTTGTGAAATTTGTGATGCTATTGCTTTATTTGTA
ACCATTATAAGCTGCAATAAACAAGTTAACAACAACAATTGCATTCATTTTATGTTTCAGGTTCAGGGGG
AGATGTGGGAGGTTTTTTTAAGCAAGTAAAACCTCTACAAATGTGGTAAAATCGAATTTTAACAAAATAT
TAACGCTTACAATTTCCTGATGCGGTATTTTCTCCTTACGCATCTGTGCGGTATTTCACACCGCATACGC
GGATCTGCGCAGCACCATGGCCTGAAATAACCTCTGAAAGAGGAACTTGGTTAGGTACCTTCTGAGGCGG
AAAGAACCAGCTGTGGAATGTGTGTCAGTTAGGGTGTGGAAAGTCCCCAGGCTCCCCAGCAGGCAGAAGT
ATGCAAAGCATGCATCTCAATTAGTCAGCAACCAGGTGTGGAAAGTCCCCAGGCTCCCCAGCAGGCAGAA
GTATGCAAAGCATGCATCTCAATTAGTCAGCAACCATAGTCCCGCCCCTAACTCCGCCCATCCCGCCCCT
AACTCCGCCCAGTTCCGCCCATTCTCCGCCCCATGGCTGACTAATTTTTTTTATTTATGCAGAGGCCGAG
GCCGCCTCGGCCTCTGAGCTATTCCAGAAGTAGTGAGGAGGCTTTTTTGGAGGCCTAGGCTTTTGCAAAA
AGCTCGATTCTTCTGACACTAGCGCCACCATGAAGAAGCCCGAACTCACCGCTACCAGCGTTGAAAAATT
TCTCATCGAGAAGTTCGACAGTGTGAGCGACCTGATGCAGTTGTCGGAGGGCGAAGAGAGCCGAGCCTTC
AGCTTCGATGTCGGCGGACGCGGCTATGTACTGCGGGTGAATAGCTGCGCTGATGGCTTCTACAAAGACC
GCTACGTGTACCGCCACTTCGCCAGCGCTGCACTACCCATCCCCGAAGTGTTGGACATCGGCGAGTTCAG
CGAGAGCCTGACATACTGCATCAGTAGACGCGCCCAAGGCGTTACTCTCCAAGACCTCCCCGAAACAGAG
CTGCCTGCTGTGTTACAGCCTGTCGCCGAAGCTATGGATGCTATTGCCGCCGCCGACCTCAGTCAAACCA
GCGGCTTCGGCCCATTCGGGCCCCAAGGCATCGGCCAGTACACAACCTGGCGGGATTTCATTTGCGCCAT
TGCTGATCCCCATGTCTACCACTGGCAGACCGTGATGGACGACACCGTGTCCGCCAGCGTAGCTCAAGCC
CTGGACGAACTGATGCTGTGGGCCGAAGACTGTCCCGAGGTGCGCCACCTCGTCCATGCCGACTTCGGCA
GCAACAACGTCCTGACCGACAACGGCCGCATCACCGCCGTAATCGACTGGTCCGAAGCTATGTTCGGGGA
CAGTCAGTACGAGGTGGCCAACATCTTCTTCTGGCGGCCCTGGCTGGCTTGCATGGAGCAGCAGACTCGC
TACTTCGAGCGCCGGCATCCCGAGCTGGCCGGCAGCCCTCGTCTGCGAGCCTACATGCTGCGCATCGGCC
TGGATCAGCTCTACCAGAGCCTCGTGGACGGCAACTTCGACGATGCTGCCTGGGCTCAAGGCCGCTGCGA
TGCCATCGTCCGCAGCGGGGCCGGCACCGTCGGTCGCACACAAATCGCTCGCCGGAGCGCAGCCGTATGG
ACCGACGGCTGCGTCGAGGTGCTGGCCGACAGCGGCAACCGCCGGCCCAGTACACGACCGCGCGCTAAGG
AGGTAGGTCGAGTTTAGACTCTAGCCATCACGATGGCCGCAATAAAATATCTTTATTTTCATTACATCTG
TGTGTTGGTTTTTTGTGTGAATCGATAGCGATAAGGATCCTCTTTGCGCTTGCGTTTTCCCTTGTCCAGA
TAGCCCAGTAGCTGACATTCATCCGGGGTCAGCACCGTTTCTGCGGACTGGCTTTCTACGTAATGGTTTC
TTAGACGTCAGGTGGCACTTTTCGGGGAAATGTGCGCGGAACCCCTATTTGTTTATTTTTCTAAATACAT
TCAAATATGTATCCGCTCATGAGACAATAACCCTGATAAATGCTTCAATAATATTGAAAAAGGAAGAGTA
TGAGTATTCAACATTTCCGTGTCGCCCTTATTCCCTTTTTTGCGGCATTTTGCCTTCCTGTTTTTGCTCA
CCCAGAAACGCTGGTGAAAGTAAAAGATGCTGAAGATCAGTTGGGTGCACGAGTGGGTTACATCGAACTG
GATCTCAACAGCGGTAAGATCCTTGAGAGTTTTCGCCCCGAAGAACGTTTTCCAATGATGAGCACTTTCA
AAGTTCTGCTATGTGGCGCGGTATTATCCCGTATTGACGCCGGGCAAGAGCAACTCGGTCGCCGCATACA
CTATTCTCAGAATGACTTGGTTGAGTACTCACCAGTCACAGAAAAGCATCTTACGGATGGCATGACAGTA
AGAGAATTATGCAGTGCTGCCATAACCATGAGTGATAACACTGCGGCCAACTTACTTCTGACAACTATCG
GAGGACCGAAGGAGCTAACCGCTTTTTTGCACAACATGGGGGATCATGTAACTCGCCTTGATCGTTGGGA
ACCGGAGCTGAATGAAGCCATACCAAACGACGAGCGTGACACCACGATGCCTGTAGCAATGGCAACAACG
TTGCGCAAACTATTAACTGGCGAACTACTTACTCTAGCTTCCCGGCAACAATTAATAGACTGGATGGAGG
CGGATAAAGTTGCAGGACCACTTCTGCGCTCGGCCCTTCCGGCTGGCTGGTTTATTGCTGATAAATCTGG
AGCCGGTGAGCGTGGGTCTCGCGGTATCATTGCAGCACTGGGGCCAGATGGTAAGCCCTCCCGTATCGTA
GTTATCTACACGACGGGGAGTCAGGCAACTATGGATGAACGAAATAGACAGATCGCTGAGATAGGTGCCT
CACTGATTAAGCATTGGTAATTCGAAATGACCGACCAAGCGACGCCCAACCGGTATCAGCTCACTCAAAG
GCGGTAATACGGTTATCCACAGAATCAGGGGATAACGCAGGAAAGAACATGTGAGCAAAAGGCCAGCAAA
AGGCCAGGAACCGTAAAAAGGCCGCGTTGCTGGCGTTTTTCCATAGGCTCCGCCCCCCTGACGAGCATCA
CAAAAATCGACGCTCAAGTCAGAGGTGGCGAAACCCGACAGGACTATAAAGATACCAGGCGTTTCCCCCT
GGAAGCTCCCTCGTGCGCTCTCCTGTTCCGACCCTGCCGCTTACCGGATACCTGTCCGCCTTTCTCCCTT
CGGGAAGCGTGGCGCTTTCTCATAGCTCACGCTGTAGGTATCTCAGTTCGGTGTAGGTCGTTCGCTCCAA
GCTGGGCTGTGTGCACGAACCCCCCGTTCAGCCCGACCGCTGCGCCTTATCCGGTAACTATCGTCTTGAG
TCCAACCCGGTAAGACACGACTTATCGCCACTGGCAGCAGCCACTGGTAACAGGATTAGCAGAGCGAGGT
ATGTAGGCGGTGCTACAGAGTTCTTGAAGTGGTGGCCTAACTACGGCTACACTAGAAGGACAGTATTTGG
TATCTGCGCTCTGCTGAAGCCAGTTACCTTCGGAAAAAGAGTTGGTAGCTCTTGATCCGGCAAACAAACC
ACCGCTGGTAGCGGTGGTTTTTTTGTTTGCAAGCAGCAGATTACGCGCAGAAAAAAAGGATTTCAAGAAG
ATCCTTTGATCTTTTCTACGGGGTCTGACGCTCAGTGGAACGAAAACTCACGTTAAGGGATTTTGGTCAT
GAGATTATCAAAAAGGATCTTCACCTAGATCCTTTTATAGTCCGGAAATACAGGAACGCACGCTGGATGG
CCCTTCGCTGGGATGGTGAAACCATGAAAAATGGCAGCTTCAGTGGATTAAGTGGGGGTAATGTGGCCTG
TACCCTCTGGTTGCATAGGTATTCATACGGTTAAAATTTATCAGGCGCGATTGCGGCAGTTTTTCGGGTG
GTTTGTTGCCATTTTTACCTGTCTGCTGCCGTGATCGCGCTGAACGCGTTTTAGCGGTGCGTACAATTAA
GGGATTATGGTAAATCCACTTACTGTCTGCCCTCGTAGCCATCGAGATAAACCGCAGTACTCCGGCCACG
ATGCGTCCGGCGTAGAGGATCGAGATCT
Features (pLannotate 1.2.2; 20 found; start..end, strand, type, name):
    140..517     +  enhancer       CMV enhancer: human cytomegalovirus immediate early enhancer
    519..718     +  promoter       CMV promoter: human cytomegalovirus (CMV) immediate early promoter
    857..989     +  intron         chimeric intron: chimera between introns from human β-globin and immunoglobulin heavy chain genes
   1033..1051    +  promoter       T7 promoter: promoter for bacteriophage T7 RNA polymerase
   1085..3274    +  CDS            DTL: DTL_HUMAN - Also known as CDT2, CDW1, DCAF2, L2DTL, RAMP. Experimental evidence at protein level: Swiss-Prot protein existence level 1. Substrate-specific adapter of a DCX (DDB1-CUL4-X-box) E3 ubiquitin-protein ligase complex required for cell cycle control, DNA damage response and translesion DNA synthesis. The DCX(DTL) complex, also named CRL4(CDT2) complex, mediates the polyubiquitination and subsequent degradation of CDT1, CDKN1A/p21(CIP1), FBH1, KMT5A and SDE2 (PubMed:16861906, PubMed:16949367, PubMed:16964240, PubMed:17085480, PubMed:18703516, PubMed:18794347, PubMed:18794348, PubMed:193
   3323..3835    +  CDS            Nluc: NanoLuc® luciferase human codon-optimized
   3868..3917    +  CDS            SET1 (fragment): solubility-enhancement tag derived from T7 phage gene 10B
   3925..3944    +  terminator     T7 terminator (fragment): transcription terminator for bacteriophage T7 RNA polymerase
   3966..4087    -  polyA_signal   SV40 poly(A) signal: SV40 polyadenylation signal
   4110..4178    -  CDS            large T antigen (fragment): large T antigen from SV40 (simian virus 40)
   4183..4215    +  rep_origin     M13 ori (fragment): M13 bacteriophage origin of replication; arrow indicates direction of (+) strand synthesis
   4216..4267    -  misc_feature   bom (fragment): basis of mobility region from pBR322
   4332..4689    +  promoter       SV40 promoter: SV40 enhancer and early promoter
   4720..5742    +  CDS            hph: KHYB_ECOLX - Experimental evidence at protein level: Swiss-Prot protein existence level 1. The aminoglycoside phosphotransferases achieve inactivation of their antibiotic substrates by phosphorylation. Only phosphorylates hygromycin and closely related compounds such as demethyl analogs and destomycin. From Escherichia coli.
   5781..5829    +  polyA_signal   poly(A) signal: synthetic polyadenylation signal
   5850..5942    -  CDS            tnpA (fragment): TN5P_ECOLX - Also known as tnp. Experimental evidence at protein level: Swiss-Prot protein existence level 1. Mediates transposition of transposon Tn5 by a 'cut and paste' mechanism. First, the monomeric transposase binds the 19 bp inverted DNA repeats flanking the transposon. Then, dimerization of the DNA- bound transposase creates a synaptic DNA complex. After nicking of the first DNA strand, excision of the transposon proceeds through a series of intermediates. The transposase then mediates the insertion of the transposon at a new site by strand transfer. The activity of the wild- type tran
   5985..6089    +  promoter       AmpR promoter: bla
   6090..6950    +  CDS            AmpR: β-lactamase; bla; confers resistance to ampicillin, carbenicillin, and related antibiotics
   7108..7696    -  rep_origin     ori: high-copy-number ColE1/pMB1/pBR322/pUC origin of replication
   7812..8095    +  misc_feature   cer region: ColE1-derived recombination site that helps to maintain plasmids as monomers
