[The description below was written by a language model from this plasmid's Addgene catalogue record and pLannotate feature annotations shown in this document.]
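Description:
pNLF1-C_DTL:1-730 is a mammalian expression plasmid built on the Promega pNLF1-C backbone, designed to produce full-length, wild-type human DTL (residues M1 to L730; also known as CDT2, DCAF2, L2DTL or RAMP) fused at its C terminus to NanoLuc luciferase. The sequenced plasmid is 8,148 nt. In bacteria it is maintained at high copy from a ColE1/pUC-type origin with ampicillin selection through the β-lactamase gene, and a ColE1 cer site is present, which helps keep the plasmid in monomeric form. For mammalian cells, an SV40 enhancer/early promoter drives the hygromycin phosphotransferase gene (hph) followed by a synthetic poly(A) signal, allowing hygromycin selection of transfected cells.

The expression cassette consists of the CMV immediate-early enhancer and promoter, a chimeric β-globin/immunoglobulin intron that generally improves transcript processing and expression, and a T7 promoter lying just upstream of the coding region, which could support in vitro transcription. The 2,190 bp DTL open reading frame, derived from a Mammalian Gene Collection clone and inserted by ligation-independent cloning between retained EcoRI and XbaI sites, is joined through a short linker to human codon-optimized NanoLuc, and an SV40 polyadenylation signal lies downstream of the fusion. Several short annotated fragments (SET1, T7 terminator, large T antigen, M13 ori, bom, tnpA) appear to be partial matches to backbone sequence rather than functional parts.

DTL is a WD40-repeat substrate adapter of the CRL4 (DDB1-CUL4) E3 ubiquitin ligase. The plasmid was deposited in connection with a study assessing the ligandability of WD40-repeat proteins. The luminescent tag would suit luciferase-based cellular assays, although the record does not specify the assay.
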