Addgene plasmid #211064: pNLF1-C_DTL:1-730
Purpose: Mammalian expression of full-length human DTL. C-terminal NanoLuc luciferase tag.
Depositing lab: Cheryl Arrowsmith. Depositing organization: University of Toronto. Publication: A Target Class Ligandability Evaluation of WD40 Repeat-Containing Proteins. Ackloo S, Li F, Szewczyk M, Seitova A, Loppnau P, Zeng H, Xu J, Ahmad S, Arnautova YA, Baghaie AJ, Beldar S, Bolotokova A, Centrella PA, Chau I, Clark MA, Cuozzo JW, Dehghani-Tafti S, Disch JS, Dong A, Dumas A, Feng JA, Ghiabi P, Gibson E, Gilmer J, Goldman B, Green SR, Guie MA, Guilinger JP, Harms N, Herasymenko O, Houliston S, Hutchinson A, Kearnes S, Keefe AD, Kimani SW, Kramer T, Kutera M, Kwak HA, Lento C, Li Y, Liu J, Loup J, Machado RAC, Mulhern CJ, Perveen S, Righetto GL, Riley P, Shrestha S, Sigel EA, Silva M, Sintchak MD, Slakman BL, Taylor RD, Thompson J, Torng W, Underkoffler C, von Rechenberg M, Walsh RT, Watson I, Wilson DJ, Wolf E, Yadav M, Yazdi AK, Zhang J, Zhang Y, Santhakumar V, Edwards AM, Barsyte-Lovejoy D, Schapira M, Brown PJ, Halabelian L, Arrowsmith CH. J Med Chem. 2025 Jan 23;68(2):1092-1112. doi: 10.1021/acs.jmedchem.4c02010. Epub 2024 Nov 4. PubMed 39495097.
Backbone
  Vector backbone: pNLF1-C
  Backbone manufacturer: Promega
  Vector type: Mammalian Expression
  Selectable markers: Hygromycin
Growth in bacteria
  Bacterial resistance: Ampicillin, 100 μg/mL
  Growth temperature: 37°C
  Growth strain: DH5alpha
  Copy number: High Copy
Gene/Insert
  Gene/Insert name: DTL:M1-L730
  Species: H. sapiens (human)
  Insert size (bp): 2190
  Mutation: wild type
  Entrez Gene: DTL (a.k.a. CDT2, DCAF2, L2DTL, RAMP)
  Promoter: CMV
  Tag / fusion protein: NanoLuc luciferase (C terminal on insert)
  Cloning method: Ligation Independent Cloning
  Sequencing primers: 5′ ttacagctcttaaggctagag; 3′ agccggctgtctgtcgccag
Resource information
  A portion of this plasmid was derived from a plasmid made by: Mammalian Gene Collection (BC033540)
Terms and licenses: Academic/Nonprofit Terms; Industry Terms: Not Available to Industry
Depositor comments: 5' Cloning Site: EcoR1 (not destroyed), 3' Cloning Site: Xba1 (not destroyed). C terminal tag: srfgpnscrralgssgvftledfvgdwrqtagynldqvleqggvsslfqnlgvsvtpiqrivlsgenglkidihviipyeglsgdqmgqiekifkvvypvddhhfkvilhygtlvidgvtpnmidyfgrpyegiavfdgkkitvtgtlwngnkiiderlinpdgsllfrvtingvtgwrlcerila.
How to cite: pNLF1-C_DTL:1-730 was a gift from Cheryl Arrowsmith (Addgene plasmid # 211064 ; http://n2t.net/addgene:211064 ; RRID:Addgene_211064)
