>Addgene plasmid #211064 | pNLF1-C_DTL:1-730 | depositor partial sequence | sequence record 411608 | Insert sequence
ATGCTCTTCAATTCGGTGCTCCGCCAGCCCCAGCTTGGCGTCCTGAGAAATGGATGGTCTTCACAATACC
CTCTTCAATCCCTTCTGACTGGTTATCAGTGCAGTGGTAATGATGAACACACTTCTTATGGAGAAACAGG
AGTCCCAGTTCCTCCTTTTGGATGTACCTTCTCTTCTGCTCCCAATATGGAACATGTACTAGCAGTTGCC
AATGAAGAAGGCTTTGTTCGATTGTATAACACAGAATCACAAAGTTTCAGAAAGAAGTGCTTCAAAGAAT
GGATGGCTCACTGGAATGCCGTCTTTGACCTGGCCTGGGTTCCTGGTGAACTTAAACTTGTTACAGCAGC
AGGTGATCAAACAGCCAAATTTTGGGACGTAAAAGCTGGTGAGCTGATTGGAACATGCAAAGGTCATCAA
TGCAGCCTCAAGTCAGTTGCCTTTTCTAAGTTTGAGAAAGCTGTATTCTGTACGGGTGGAAGAGATGGCA
ACATTATGGTCTGGGATACCAGGTGCAACAAAAAAGATGGGTTTTATAGGCAAGTGAATCAAATCAGTGG
AGCTCACAATACCTCAGACAAGCAAACCCCTTCAAAACCCAAGAAGAAACAGAATTCAAAAGGACTTGCT
CCTTCTGTGGATTTCCAGCAAAGTGTTACTGTGGTCCTCTTTCAAGACGAGAATACCTTAGTCTCAGCAG
GAGCTGTGGATGGGATAATCAAAGTATGGGATTTACGTAAGAATTATACTGCTTATCGACAAGAACCCAT
AGCATCCAAGTCTTTCCTGTACCCAGGTAGCAGCACTCGAAAACTTGGATATTCAAGTCTGATTTTGGAT
TCCACTGGCTCTACTTTATTTGCTAATTGCACAGACGATAACATCTACATGTTTAATATGACTGGGTTGA
AGACTTCTCCAGTGGCTATTTTCAATGGACACCAGAACTCTACCTTTTATGTAAAATCCAGCCTTAGTCC
AGATGACCAGTTTTTAGTCAGTGGCTCAAGTGATGAAGCTGCCTACATATGGAAGGTCTCCACACCCTGG
CAACCTCCTACTGTGCTCCTGGGTCATTCTCAAGAGGTCACGTCTGTGTGCTGGTGTCCATCTGACTTCA
CAAAGATTGCTACCTGTTCTGATGACAATACACTAAAAATCTGGCGCTTGAATAGAGGCTTAGAGGAGAA
ACCAGGAGGTGATAAACTTTCCACGGTGGGTTGGGCCTCTCAGAAGAAAAAAGAGTCAAGACCTGGCCTA
GTAACAGTAACGAGTAGCCAGAGTACTCCTGCCAAAGCCCCCAGGGCAAAGTGCAATCCATCCAATTCTT
CCCCGTCATCCGCAGCTTGTGCCCCAAGCTGTGCTGGAGACCTCCCTCTTCCTTCAAATACTCCTACGTT
CTCTATTAAAACCTCTCCTGCCAAGGCCCGGTCTCCCATCAACAGAAGAGGCTCTGTCTCCTCCGTCTCT
CCCAAGCCACCTTCATCTTTCAAGATGTCGATTAGAAACTGGGTGACCCGAACACCTTCCTCATCACCAC
CCATCACTCCACCTGCTTCGGAGACCAAGATCATGTCTCCGAGAAAAGCCCTTATTCCTGTGAGCCAGAA
GTCATCCCAAGCAGAGGCTTGCTCTGAGTCTAGAAATAGAGTAAAGAGGAGGCTAGACTCAAGCTGTCTG
GAGAGTGTGAAACAAAAGTGTGTGAAGAGTTGTAACTGTGTGACTGAGCTTGATGGCCAAGTTGAAAATC
TTCATTTGGATCTGTGCTGCCTTGCTGGTAACCAGGAAGACCTTAGTAAGGACTCTCTAGGTCCTACCAA
ATCAAGCAAAATTGAAGGAGCTGGTACCAGTATCTCAGAGCCTCCGTCTCCTATCAGTCCGTATGCTTCA
GAAAGCTGTGGAACGCTACCTCTTCCTTTGAGACCTTGTGGAGAAGGGTCTGAAATGGTAGGCAAAGAGA
ATAGTTCCCCAGAGAATAAAAACTGGTTGTTGGCCATGGCAGCCAAACGGAAGGCTGAGAATCCATCTCC
ACGAAGTCCGTCATCCCAGACACCCAATTCCAGGAGACAGAGCGGAAAGAAATTGCCAAGCCCGGTCACC
ATCACGCCCAGCTCCATGAGGAAAATCTGCACATACTTCCATAGAAAGTCCCAGGAGGACTTCTGTGGTC
CTGAACACTCAACAGAGTTA
